>Addgene plasmid #177168 | pJL056 | addgene full sequence | sequence record 347661 | Addgene NGS Result
TTCATTTACTCTAAACCTGTGATTCCTCTGAATTATTTTCATTTTAAAGAAATTGTATTTGTTAAATATG
TACTACAAACTTAGTAGTTGGAAGGGCTAATTCACTCCCAAAGAAGACAAGATATCCTTGATCTGTGGAT
CTACCACACACAAGGCTACTTCCCTGATTAGCAGAACTACACACCAGGGCCAGGGGTCAGATATCCACTG
ACCTTTGGATGGTGCTACAAGCTAGTACCAGTTGAGCCAGATAAGGTAGAAGAGGCCAATAAAGGAGAGA
ACACCAGCTTGTTACACCCTGTGAGCCTGCATGGGATGGATGACCCGGAGAGAGAAGTGTTAGAGTGGAG
GTTTGACAGCCGCCTAGCATTTCATCACGTGGCCCGAGAGCTGCATCCGGAGTACTTCAAGAACTGCTGA
TATCGAGCTTGCTACAAGGGACTTTCCGCTGGGGACTTTCCAGGGAGGCGTGGCCTGGGCGGGACTGGGG
AGTGGCGAGCCCTCAGATCCTGCATATAAGCAGCTGCTTTTTGCCTGTACTGGGTCTCTCTGGTTAGACC
AGATCTGAGCCTGGGAGCTCTCTGGCTAACTAGGGAACCCACTGCTTAAGCCTCAATAAAGCTTGCCTTG
AGTGCTTCAAGTAGTGTGTGCCCGTCTGTTGTGTGACTCTGGTAACTAGAGATCCCTCAGACCCTTTTAG
TCAGTGTGGAAAATCTCTAGCAGTGGCGCCCGAACAGGGACTTGAAAGCGAAAGGGAAACCAGAGGAGCT
CTCTCGACGCAGGACTCGGCTTGCTGAAGCGCGCACGGCAAGAGGCGAGGGGCGGCGACTGGTGAGTACG
CCAAAAATTTTGACTAGCGGAGGCTAGAAGGAGAGAGATGGGTGCGAGAGCGTCAGTATTAAGCGGGGGA
GAATTAGATCGCGATGGGAAAAAATTCGGTTAAGGCCAGGGGGAAAGAAAAAATATAAATTAAAACATAT
AGTATGGGCAAGCAGGGAGCTAGAACGATTCGCAGTTAATCCTGGCCTGTTAGAAACATCAGAAGGCTGT
AGACAAATACTGGGACAGCTACAACCATCCCTTCAGACAGGATCAGAAGAACTTAGATCATTATATAATA
CAGTAGCAACCCTCTATTGTGTGCATCAAAGGATAGAGATAAAAGACACCAAGGAAGCTTTAGACAAGAT
AGAGGAAGAGCAAAACAAAAGTAAGACCACCGCACAGCAAGCGGCCGGCCGCTGATCTTCAGACCTGGAG
GAGGAGATATGAGGGACAATTGGAGAAGTGAATTATATAAATATAAAGTAGTAAAAATTGAACCATTAGG
AGTAGCACCCACCAAGGCAAAGAGAAGAGTGGTGCAGAGAGAAAAAAGAGCAGTGGGAATAGGAGCTTTG
TTCCTTGGGTTCTTGGGAGCAGCAGGAAGCACTATGGGCGCAGCGTCAATGACGCTGACGGTACAGGCCA
GACAATTATTGTCTGGTATAGTGCAGCAGCAGAACAATTTGCTGAGGGCTATTGAGGCGCAACAGCATCT
GTTGCAACTCACAGTCTGGGGCATCAAGCAGCTCCAGGCAAGAATCCTGGCTGTGGAAAGATACCTAAAG
GATCAACAGCTCCTGGGGATTTGGGGTTGCTCTGGAAAACTCATTTGCACCACTGCTGTGCCTTGGAATG
CTAGTTGGAGTAATAAATCTCTGGAACAGATTTGGAATCACACGACCTGGATGGAGTGGGACAGAGAAAT
TAACAATTACACAAGCTTAATACACTCCTTAATTGAAGAATCGCAAAACCAGCAAGAAAAGAATGAACAA
GAATTATTGGAATTAGATAAATGGGCAAGTTTGTGGAATTGGTTTAACATAACAAATTGGCTGTGGTATA
TAAAATTATTCATAATGATAGTAGGAGGCTTGGTAGGTTTAAGAATAGTTTTTGCTGTACTTTCTATAGT
GAATAGAGTTAGGCAGGGATATTCACCATTATCGTTTCAGACCCACCTCCCAACCCCGAGGGGACCCGAC
AGGCCCGAAGGAATAGAAGAAGAAGGTGGAGAGAGAGACAGAGACAGATCCATTCGATTAGTGAACGGAT
CTCGACGGTATCGCCGAATTCACAAATGGCAGTATTCATCCACAATTTTAAAAGAAAAGGGGGGATTGGG
GGGTACAGTGCAGGGGAAAGAATAGTAGACATAATAGCAACAGACATACAAACTAAAGAATTACAAAAAC
AAATTACAAAAATTCAAAATTTTCGGGTTTATTACAGGGACAGCAGAGATCCAGTTTGGACTAGGATCCC
CAGTTTGGTTAGTACCGGGCCCGGTGCCCGTCAGTGGGCAGAGCGCACATCGCCCACAGTCCCCGAGAAG
TTGGGGGGAGGGGTCGGCAATTGAACCGGTGCCTAGAGAAGGTGGCGCGGGGTAAACTGGGAAAGTGATG
TCGTGTACTGGCTCCGCCTTTTTCCCGAGGGTGGGGGAGAACCGTATATAAGTGCAGTAGTCGCCGTGAA
CGTTCTTTTTCGCAACGGGTTTGCCGCCAGAACACAGGTAAGTGCCGTGTGTGGTTCCCGCGGGCCTGGC
CTCTTTACGGGTTATGGCCCTTGCGTGCCTTGAATTACTTCCACCTGGCTGCAGTACGTGATTCTTGATC
CCGAGCTTCGGGTTGGAAGTGGGTGGGAGAGTTCGAGGCCTTGCGCTTAAGGAGCCCCTTCGCCTCGTGC
TTGAGTTGAGGCCTGGCCTGGGCGCTGGGGCCGCCGCGTGCGAATCTGGTGGCACCTTCGCGCCTGTCTC
GCTGCTTTCGATAAGTCTCTAGCCATTTAAAATTTTTGATGACCTGCTGCGACGCTTTTTTTCTGGCAAG
ATAGTCTTGTAAATGCGGGCCAAGATCTGCACACTGGTATTTCGGTTTTTGGGGCCGCGGGCGGCGACGG
GGCCCGTGCGTCCCAGCGCACATGTTCGGCGAGGCGGGGCCTGCGAGCGCGGCCACCGAGAATCGGACGG
GGGTAGTCTCAAGCTGGCCGGCCTGCTCTGGTGCCTGGCCTCGCGCCGCCGTGTATCGCCCCGCCCTGGG
CGGCAAGGCTGGCCCGGTCGGCACCAGTTGCGTGAGCGGAAAGATGGCCGCTTCCCGGCCCTGCTGCAGG
GAGCTCAAAATGGAGGACGCGGCGCTCGGGAGAGCGGGCGGGTGAGTCACCCACACAAAGGAAAAGGGCC
TTTCCGTCCTCAGCCGTCGCTTCATGTGACTCCACGGAGTACCGGGCGCCGTCCAGGCACCTCGATTAGT
TCTCGCGCTTTTGGAGTACGTCGTCTTTAGGTTGGGGGGAGGGGTTTTATGCGATGGAGTTTCCCCACAC
TGAGTGGGTGGAGACTGAAGTTAGGCCAGCTTGGCACTTGATGTAATTCTCCTTGGAATTTGCCCTTTTT
GAGTTTGGATCTTGGTTCATTCTCAAGCCTCAGACAGTGGTTCAAAGTTTTTTTCTTCCATTTCAGGTGT
CGTGAGTTAACCATGAGTACTGCAGATGCACTTGATGATGAAAACACATTTAAAATATTAGTTGCAACAG
ATATTCATCTTGGATTTATGGAGAAAGATGCAGTCAGAGGAAATGATACGTTTGTAACACTCGATGAAAT
TTTAAGACTTGCCCAGGAAAATGAAGTGGATTTTATTTTGTTAGGTGGTGATCTTTTTCATGAAAATAAG
CCCTCAAGGAAAACATTACATACCTGCCTCGAGTTATTAAGAAAATATTGTATGGGTGATCGGCCTGTCC
AGTTTGAAATTCTCAGTGATCAGTCAGTCAACTTTGGTTTTAGTAAGTTTCCATGGGTGAACTATCAAGA
TGGCAACCTCAACATTTCAATTCCAGTGTTTAGTATTCATGGCAATCATGACGATCCCACAGGGGCAGAT
GCACTTTGTGCCTTGGACATTTTAAGTTGTGCTGGATTTGTAAATCACTTTGGACGTTCAATGTCTGTGG
AGAAGATAGACATTAGTCCGGTTTTGCTTCAAAAAGGAAGCACAAAGATTGCGCTATATGGTTTAGGATC
CATTCCAGATGAAAGGCTCTATCGAATGTTTGTCAATAAAAAAGTAACAATGTTGAGACCAAAGGAAGAT
GAGAACTCTTGGTTTAACTTATTTGTGATTCATCAGAACAGGAGTAAACATGGAAGTACTAACTTCATTC
CAGAACAATTTTTGGATGACTTCATTGATCTTGTTATCTGGGGCCATGAACATGAGTGTAAAATAGCTCC
AACCAAAAATGAACAACAGCTGTTTTATATCTCACAACCTGGAAGCTCAGTGGTTACTTCTCTTTCCCCA
GGAGAAGCTGTAAAGAAACATGTTGGTTTGCTGCGTATTAAAGGGAGGAAGATGAATATGCATAAAATTC
CTCTTCACACAGTGCGGCAGTTTTTCATGGAGGATATTGTTCTAGCTAATCATCCAGACATTTTTAACCC
AGATAATCCTAAAGTAACCCAAGCCATACAAAGCTTCTGTTTGGAGAAGATTGAAGAAATGCTTGAAAAT
GCTGAACGGGAACGTCTGGGTAATTCTCACCAGCCAGAGAAGCCTCTTGTACGACTGCGAGTGGACTATA
GTGGAGGTTTTGAACCTTTCAGTGTTCTTCGCTTTAGCCAGAAATTTGTGGATCGGGTAGCTAATCCAAA
AGACATTATCCATTTTTTCAGGCATAGAGAACAAAAGGAAAAAACAGGAGAAGAGATCAACTTTGGGAAA
CTTATCACAAAGCCTTCAGAAGGAACAACTTTAAGGGTAGAAGATCTTGTAAAACAGTACTTTCAAACCG
CAGAGAAGAATGTGCAGCTCTCACTGCTAACAGAAAGAGGGATGGGTGAAGCAGTACAAGAATTTGTGGA
CAAGGAGGAGAAAGATGCCATTGAGGAATTAGTGAAATACCAGTTGGAAAAAACACAGCGATTTCTTAAA
GAACGTCACATTGATGCCCTCGAAGACAAAATCGATGAGGAGGTACGTCGTTTCAGAGAAACCAGACAAA
AAAATACTAATGAAGAAGATGATGAAGTCCGTGAGGCTATGACCAGGGCCAGAGCACTCAGATCTCAGTC
AGAGGAGTCTGCTTCTGCCTTTAGTGCTGATGACCTTATGAGTATAGATTTAGCAGAACAGATGGCTAAT
GACTCTGATGATAGCATCTCAGCAGCAACCAACAAAGGAAGAGGCCGAGGAAGAGGTCGAAGAGGTGGAA
GAGGGCAGAATTCAGCATCGAGAGGAGGGTCTCAAAGAGGAAGAGCAGACACTGGTCTGGAGACTTCTAC
CCGTAGCAGGAACTCAAAGACTGCTGTGTCAGCATCTAGAAATATGTCTATTATAGATGCCTTTAAATCT
ACAAGACAGCAGCCTTCCCGAAATGTCACTACTAAGAATTATTCAGAGGTGATTGAGGTAGATGAATCAG
ATGTGGAAGAAGACATTTTTCCTACCACTTCAAAGACAGATCAAAGGTGGTCCAGCACATCATCCAGCAA
AATCATGTCCCAGAGTCAAGTATCGAAAGGGGTTGATTTTGAATCAAGTGAGGATGATGATGATGATCCT
TTTATGAACACTAGTTCTTTAAGAAGAAATAGAAGATAAAATCTAGAGGGCCCGCGGTTCGAATACCCAT
ACGACGTCCCAGACTACGCTTAGTAATGATTAATTAAACTAGAAATTCTACCGGGTAGGGGAGGCGCTTT
TCCCAAGGCAGTCTGGAGTAACCCACCCAAGATCTGGCCTCCGCGCCGGGTTTTGGCGCCTCCCGCGGGC
GCCCCCCTCCTCACGGCGAGCGCTGCCACGTCAGACGAAGGGCGCAGCGAGCGTCCTGATCCTTCCGCCC
GGACGCTCAGGACAGCGGCCCGCTGCTCATAAGACTCGGCCTTAGAACCCCAGTATCAGCAGAAGGACAT
TTTAGGACGGGACTTGGGTGACTCTAGGGCACTGGTTTTCTTTCCAGAGAGCGGAACAGGCGAGGAAAAG
TAGTCCCTTCTCGGCGATTCTGCGGAGGGATCTCCGTGGGGCGGTGAACGCCGATGATTATATAAGGACG
CGCCGGGTGTGGCACAGCTAGTTCCGTCGCAGCCGGGATTTGGGTCGCGGTTCTTGTTTGTGGATCGCTG
TGATCGTCACTTGGTGAGTAGCGGGCTGCTGGGCTGGCCGGGGCTTTCGTGGCCGCCGGGCCGCTCGGTG
GGACGGAAGCGTGTGGAGAGACCGCCAAGGGCTGTAGTCTGGGTCCGCGAGCAAGGTTGCCCTGAACTGG
GGGTTGGGGGGAGCGCAGCAAAATGGCGGCTGTTCCCGAGTCTTGAATGGAAGACGCTTGTGAGGCGGGC
TGTGAGGTCGTTGAAACAAGGTGGGGGGCATGGTGGGCGGCAAGAACCCAAGGTCTTGAGGCCTTCGCTA
ATGCGGGAAAGCTCTTATTCGGGTGAGATGGGCTGGGGCACCATCTGGGGACCCTGACGTGAAGTTTGTC
ACTGACTGGAGAACTCGGTTTGTCGTCTGTTGCGGGGGCGGCAGTTATGGCGGTGCCGTTGGGCAGTGCA
CCCGTACCTTTGGGAGCGCGCGCCCTCGTCGTGTCGTGACGTCACCCGTTCTGTTGGCTTATAATGCAGG
GTGGGGCCACCTGCCGGTAGGTGTGCGGTAGGCTTTTCTCCGTCGCAGGACGCAGGGTTCGGGCCTAGGG
TAGGCTCTCCTGAATCGACAGGCGCCGGACCTCTGGTGAGGGGAGGGATAAGTGAGGCGTCAGTTTCTTT
GGTCGGTTTTATGTACCTATCTTCTTAAGTAGCTGAAGCTCCGGTTTTGAACTATGCGCTCGGGGTTGGC
GAGTGTGTTTTGTGAAGTTTTTTAGGCACCTTTTGAAATGTAATCATTTGGGTCAATATGTAATTTTCAG
TGTTAGACTAGTAAATTGTCCGCTAAATTCTGGCCGTTTTTGGCTTTTTTGTTAGACGAAGCTTGGTACC
ATGAGCAAAGGAGAAGAACTTTTCACTGGAGTTGTCCCAATTCTTGTTGAATTAGATGGTGATGTTAATG
GGCACAAATTTTCTGTCCGTGGAGAGGGTGAAGGTGATGCTACAAACGGAAAACTCACCCTTAAATTTAT
TTGCACTACTGGAAAACTACCTGTTCCGTGGCCAACACTTGTCACTACTCTGACCTATGGTGTTCAATGC
TTTTCCCGTTATCCGGATCACATGAAACGGCATGACTTTTTCAAGAGTGCCATGCCCGAAGGTTATGTAC
AGGAACGCACTATATCTTTCAAAGATGACGGGACCTACAAGACGCGTGCTGAAGTCAAGTTTGAAGGTGA
TACCCTTGTTAATCGTATCGAGTTAAAGGGTATTGATTTTAAAGAAGATGGAAACATTCTTGGACACAAA
CTCGAGTACAACTTTAACTCACACAATGTATACATCACGGCAGACAAACAAAAGAATGGAATCAAAGCTA
ACTTCAAAATTCGCCACAACGTTGAAGATGGTTCCGTTCAACTAGCAGACCATTATCAACAAAATACTCC
AATTGGCGATGGCCCTGTCCTTTTACCAGACAACCATTACCTGTCGACACAATCTGTCCTTTCGAAAGAT
CCCAACGAAAAGCGTGACCACATGGTCCTTCTTGAGTTTGTAACTGCTGCTGGGATTACACATGGCATGG
ATGAGCTCTACAAATAAGCGGCCGCGACTCTAGATCATAATCAGCCATACCACATTTGTAGAGGTTTTAC
TTGCTTTAAAAAACCTCCCACACCTCCCCCTGAACCTGAAACATAAAATGAATGCAATTGTTGTTGTTTA
GTCCCTCCCAATTCGATATCAAGCTTATCGCGATAGATCCTAATCAACCTCTGGATTACAAAATTTGTGA
AAGATTGACTGGTATTCTTAACTATGTTGCTCCTTTTACGCTATGTGGATACGCTGCTTTAATGCCTTTG
TATCATGCTATTGCTTCCCGTATGGCTTTCATTTTCTCCTCCTTGTATAAATCCTGGTTGCTGTCTCTTT
ATGAGGAGTTGTGGCCCGTTGTCAGGCAACGTGGCGTGGTGTGCACTGTGTTTGCTGACGCAACCCCCAC
TGGTTGGGGCATTGCCACCACCTGTCAGCTCCTTTCCGGGACTTTCGCTTTCCCCCTCCCTATTGCCACG
GCGGAACTCATCGCCGCCTGCCTTGCCCGCTGCTGGACAGGGGCTCGGCTGTTGGGCACTGACAATTCCG
TGGTGTTGTCGGGGAAATCATCGTCCTTTCCTTGGCTGCTCGCCTGTGTTGCCACCTGGATTCTGCGCGG
GACGTCCTTCTGCTACGTCCCTTCGGCCCTCAATCCAGCGGACCTTCCTTCCCGCGGCCTGCTGCCGGCT
CTGCGGCCTCTTCCGCGTCTTCGCCTTCGCCCTCAGACGAGTCGGATCTCCCTTTGGGCCGCCTCCCCGC
CTGAGATCCTTTAAGACCAATGACTTACAAGGCAGCTGTAGATCTTAGCCACTTTTTAAAAGAAAAGGGG
GGACTGGAAGGGCTAATTCACTCCCAACGAAGACAAGATCTGCTTTTTGCTTGTACTGGGTCTCTCTGGT
TAGACCAGATCTGAGCCTGGGAGCTCTCTGGCTAACTAGGGAACCCACTGCTTAAGCCTCAATAAAGCTT
GCCTTGAGTGCTTCAAGTAGTGTGTGCCCGTCTGTTGTGTGACTCTGGTAACTAGAGATCCCTCAGACCC
TTTTAGTCAGTGTGGAAAATCTCTAGCAGTAGTAGTTCATGTCATCTTATTATTCAGTATTTATAACTTG
CAAAGAAATGAATATCAGAGAGTGAGAGGCCCGGGTTAATTAAGGAAAGGGCTAGATCATTCTTGAAGAC
GAAAGGGCCTCGTGATACGCCTATTTTTATAGGTTAATGTCATGATAATAATGGTTTCTTAGACGTCAGG
TGGCACTTTTCGGGGAAATGTGCGCGGAACCCCTATTTGTTTATTTTTCTAAATACATTCAAATATGTAT
CCGCTCATGAGACAATAACCCTGATAAATGCTTCAATAATATTGAAAAAGGAAGAGTATGAGTATTCAAC
ATTTCCGTGTCGCCCTTATTCCCTTTTTTGCGGCATTTTGCCTTCCTGTTTTTGCTCACCCAGAAACGCT
GGTGAAAGTAAAAGATGCTGAAGATCAGTTGGGTGCACGAGTGGGTTACATCGAACTGGATCTCAACAGC
GGTAAGATCCTTGAGAGTTTTCGCCCCGAAGAACGTTTTCCAATGATGAGCACTTTTAAAGTTCTGCTAT
GTGGCGCGGTATTATCCCGTGTTGACGCCGGGCAAGAGCAACTCGGTCGCCGCATACACTATTCTCAGAA
TGACTTGGTTGAGTACTCACCAGTCACAGAAAAGCATCTTACGGATGGCATGACAGTAAGAGAATTATGC
AGTGCTGCCATAACCATGAGTGATAACACTGCGGCCAACTTACTTCTGACAACGATCGGAGGACCGAAGG
AGCTAACCGCTTTTTTGCACAACATGGGGGATCATGTAACTCGCCTTGATCGTTGGGAACCGGAGCTGAA
TGAAGCCATACCAAACGACGAGCGTGACACCACGATGCCTGTAGCAATGGCAACAACGTTGCGCAAACTA
TTAACTGGCGAACTACTTACTCTAGCTTCCCGGCAACAATTAATAGACTGGATGGAGGCGGATAAAGTTG
CAGGACCACTTCTGCGCTCGGCCCTTCCGGCTGGCTGGTTTATTGCTGATAAATCTGGAGCCGGTGAGCG
TGGGTCTCGCGGTATCATTGCAGCACTGGGGCCAGATGGTAAGCCCTCCCGTATCGTAGTTATCTACACG
ACGGGGAGTCAGGCAACTATGGATGAACGAAATAGACAGATCGCTGAGATAGGTGCCTCACTGATTAAGC
ATTGGTAACTGTCAGACCAAGTTTACTCATATATACTTTAGATTGATTTAAAACTTCATTTTTAATTTAA
AAGGATCTAGGTGAAGATCCTTTTTGATAATCTCATGACCAAAATCCCTTAACGTGAGTTTTCGTTCCAC
TGAGCGTCAGACCCCGTAGAAAAGATCAAAGGATCTTCTTGAGATCCTTTTTTTCTGCGCGTAATCTGCT
GCTTGCAAACAAAAAAACCACCGCTACCAGCGGTGGTTTGTTTGCCGGATCAAGAGCTACCAACTCTTTT
TCCGAAGGTAACTGGCTTCAGCAGAGCGCAGATACCAAATACTGTTCTTCTAGTGTAGCCGTAGTTAGGC
CACCACTTCAAGAACTCTGTAGCACCGCCTACATACCTCGCTCTGCTAATCCTGTTACCAGTGGCTGCTG
CCAGTGGCGATAAGTCGTGTCTTACCGGGTTGGACTCAAGACGATAGTTACCGGATAAGGCGCAGCGGTC
GGGCTGAACGGGGGGTTCGTGCACACAGCCCAGCTTGGAGCGAACGACCTACACCGAACTGAGATACCTA
CAGCGTGAGCTATGAGAAAGCGCCACGCTTCCCGAAGGGAGAAAGGCGGACAGGTATCCGGTAAGCGGCA
GGGTCGGAACAGGAGAGCGCACGAGGGAGCTTCCAGGGGGAAACGCCTGGTATCTTTATAGTCCTGTCGG
GTTTCGCCACCTCTGACTTGAGCGTCGATTTTTGTGATGCTCGTCAGGGGGGCGGAGCCTATGGAAAAAC
GCCAGCAACGCGGCCTTTTTACGGTTCCTGGCCTTTTGCTGGCCTTTTGCTCACATGTTCTTTCCTGCGT
TATCCCCTGATTCTGTGGATAACCGTATTACCGCCTTTGAGTGAGCTGATACCGCTCGCCGCAGCCGAAC
GACCGAGCGCAGCGAGTCAGTGAGCGAGGAAGCGGAAGAGCGCCCAATACGCAAACCGCCTCTCCCCGCG
CGTTGGCCGATTCATTAATGCAGCAAGCTCATGGCTGACTAATTTTTTTTATTTATGCAGAGGCCGAGGC
CGCCTCGGCCTCTGAGCTATTCCAGAAGTAGTGAGGAGGCTTTTTTGGAGGCCTAGGCTTTTGCAAAAAG
CTCCCCGTGGCACGACAGGTTTCCCGACTGGAAAGCGGGCAGTGAGCGCAACGCAATTAATGTGAGTTAG
CTCACTCATTAGGCACCCCAGGCTTTACACTTTATGCTTCCGGCTCGTATGTTGTGTGGAATTGTGAGCG
GATAACAATTTCACACAGGAAACAGCTATGACATGATTACGAATTTCACAAATAAAGCATTTTTTTCACT
GCATTCTAGTTGTGGTTTGTCCAAACTCATCAATGTATCTTATCATGTCTGGATCAACTGGATAACTCAA
GCTAACCAAAATCATCCCAAACTTCCCACCCCATACCCTATTACCACTGCCAATTACCTGTGGT
Features (pLannotate 1.2.2; 27 found; start..end, strand, type, name):
     88..417     +  CDS            nef (fragment): NEF_HV1BR - Experimental evidence at protein level: Swiss-Prot protein existence level 1. Extracellular Nef protein targets CD4(+) T-lymphocytes for apoptosis by interacting with CXCR4 surface receptors (PubMed:14990729). From Human immunodeficiency virus type 1 group M subtype B (isolate BRU/LAI) (HIV-1).
    465..722     +  LTR            5' LTR (truncated): truncated 5' long terminal repeat (LTR) from HIV-1
    769..894     +  misc_feature   HIV-1 Ψ: packaging signal of human immunodeficiency virus type 1
    878..1216    +  CDS            HIV-1 gag (fragment): gag protein from human immunodeficiency virus 1; gag
   1391..1624    +  misc_feature   RRE: The Rev response element (RRE) of HIV-1 allows for Rev-dependent mRNA export from the nucleus to the cytoplasm.
   2001..2101    +  CDS            Rev (fragment): human immunodeficiency virus 1 (HIV-1) Rev protein; rev; enhances nuclear export of unspliced and incompletely spliced viral mRNAs
   2146..2263    +  misc_feature   cPPT/CTS: central polypurine tract and central termination sequence of HIV-1
   2331..3505    +  promoter       EF-1α promoter: strong constitutive promoter for human elongation factor EF-1α
   3513..5636    +  CDS            MRE11: MRE11_HUMAN - Also known as HNGS1, MRE11A. Experimental evidence at protein level: Swiss-Prot protein existence level 1. Component of the MRN complex, which plays a central role in double-strand break (DSB) repair, DNA recombination, maintenance of telomere integrity and meiosis (PubMed:9651580, PubMed:9590181, PubMed:9705271, PubMed:11741547, PubMed:29670289). The complex possesses single-strand endonuclease activity and double-strand- specific 3'-5' exonuclease activity, which are provided by MRE11 (PubMed:9651580, PubMed:9590181, PubMed:9705271, PubMed:11741547, PubMed:29670289). RAD50 may
   5723..5758    +  promoter       PGK promoter (fragment): mouse phosphoglycerate kinase 1 promoter
   5776..6987    +  promoter       UbC promoter: human ubiquitin C promoter
   7001..7714    +  CDS            Superfolder GFP: Superfolder GFP is a basic (constitutively fluorescent) green fluorescent protein published in 2005, derived from Aequorea victoria. It is reported to be a very rapidly-maturing weak dimer.
   7733..7816    +  CDS            large T antigen (fragment): large T antigen from SV40 (simian virus 40)
   7850..7870    +  misc_feature   MCS (fragment): pBluescript multiple cloning site
   7882..8470    +  misc_feature   WPRE: woodchuck hepatitis virus posttranscriptional regulatory element
   8478..8543    +  CDS            nef (fragment): NEF_HV1Z2 - Experimental evidence at protein level: Swiss-Prot protein existence level 1. Extracellular Nef protein targets CD4(+) T-lymphocytes for apoptosis by interacting with CXCR4 surface receptors. From Human immunodeficiency virus type 1 group M subtype D (isolate Z2/CDC-Z34) (HIV-1).
   8545..8778    +  LTR            3' LTR (ΔU3): self-inactivating 3' long terminal repeat (LTR) from HIV-1
   8983..9087    +  promoter       AmpR promoter: bla
   9088..9948    +  CDS            AmpR: β-lactamase; bla; confers resistance to ampicillin, carbenicillin, and related antibiotics
  10119..10707   +  rep_origin     ori: high-copy-number ColE1/pMB1/pBR322/pUC origin of replication
  10890..10944   +  CDS            lacI (fragment): lac repressor; lacI; The lac repressor binds to the lac operator to inhibit transcription in E. coli. This inhibition can be relieved by adding lactose or isopropyl-β-D-thiogalactopyranoside (IPTG).
  10950..11043   +  rep_origin     SV40 ori (fragment): SV40 origin of replication
  11068..11105   +  CDS            lacI (fragment): lac repressor; lacI; The lac repressor binds to the lac operator to inhibit transcription in E. coli. This inhibition can be relieved by adding lactose or isopropyl-β-D-thiogalactopyranoside (IPTG).
  11118..11139   +  protein_bind   CAP binding site: CAP binding activates transcription in the presence of cAMP. E. coli catabolite activator protein
  11154..11184   +  promoter       lac promoter: promoter for the E. coli lac operon
  11188..11210   +  protein_bind   lac operator (fragment): The lac repressor binds to the lac operator to inhibit transcription in E. coli. This inhibition can be relieved by adding lactose or isopropyl-β-D-thiogalactopyranoside (IPTG). lac repressor encoded by lacI
  11242..11325   +  polyA_signal   SV40 poly(A) signal (fragment): SV40 polyadenylation signal
