[The description below was written by a language model from this plasmid's Addgene catalogue record and pLannotate feature annotations shown in this document.]
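Description:
pJL056 is a lentiviral mammalian expression plasmid of about 11.4 kb, built on the pInducer20 backbone, for expressing wild-type human MRE11 in human cells. It is propagated in E. coli using a high-copy ColE1/pUC-type origin and an ampicillin resistance gene (β-lactamase). The viral portion has the layout of an HIV-1-derived self-inactivating transfer vector. It contains a truncated 5' LTR, the Ψ packaging signal with an adjoining gag fragment, the Rev response element for Rev-dependent nuclear export of the genomic RNA, and the cPPT/CTS element. A WPRE that boosts transcript expression and a ΔU3 3' LTR that inactivates LTR promoter activity after integration complete the vector.

Between the LTRs there are two expression units. The first uses the constitutive human EF-1α promoter to drive the MRE11 coding sequence, a 2127 bp insert amplified from an existing HA-MRE11 expression plasmid and introduced by Gibson assembly. The feature table annotates no epitope tag on it. MRE11 supplies the nuclease activities of the MRN complex, which acts in DNA double-strand break repair. The second unit places superfolder GFP under the human ubiquitin C promoter. GFP is followed by a short SV40 large T antigen fragment, which may be a nuclear localisation signal, though the record does not say so. This unit provides a fluorescent marker for transduced cells.

Although pInducer20 is known as a doxycycline-inducible backbone, no tetracycline-responsive promoter, transactivator or mammalian drug-selection marker is annotated here, so expression appears to be constitutive. The construct comes from a study mapping the genetics of double-strand break repair. The "wildtype" label suggests use alongside MRE11 variants, but the record does not describe this.
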