Addgene plasmid #177168: pJL056
Purpose: Expresses wildtype MRE11 in human cells
Depositing lab: Brittany Adamson. Depositing organization: Princeton University. Publication: Mapping the genetic landscape of DNA double-strand break repair. Hussmann JA, Ling J, Ravisankar P, Yan J, Cirincione A, Xu A, Simpson D, Yang D, Bothmer A, Cotta-Ramusino C, Weissman JS, Adamson B. Cell. 2021 Oct 28;184(22):5653-5669.e25. doi: 10.1016/j.cell.2021.10.002. Epub 2021 Oct 20. PubMed 34672952.
Backbone
  Vector backbone: pInducer20
  Vector type: Mammalian Expression, Lentiviral
Growth in bacteria
  Bacterial resistance: Ampicillin, 100 μg/mL
  Growth temperature: 37°C
  Growth strain: NEB Stable
  Copy number: Unknown
Gene/Insert
  Gene/Insert name: MRE11
  Species: H. sapiens (human)
  Insert size (bp): 2127
  Entrez Gene: MRE11 (a.k.a. ATLD, HNGS1, MRE11A, MRE11B)
  Promoter: EF1A
  Cloning method: Gibson Cloning
  Sequencing primers: 5′ cccctacccggtagaatttc
Resource information
  A portion of this plasmid was derived from a plasmid made by: MRE11 cDNA sequence was amplified from pICE-HA-MRE11-WT (Addgene, 82033)
Terms and licenses: Academic/Nonprofit Terms; Industry Terms: Not Available to Industry
How to cite: pJL056 was a gift from Brittany Adamson (Addgene plasmid # 177168 ; http://n2t.net/addgene:177168 ; RRID:Addgene_177168)
